Addgene plasmid #68465: PAX6 sgRNA2
Purpose: targeting PAX6 gene
Depositing lab: Su-Chun Zhang. Depositing organization: University of Wisconsin, Madison. Publication: Engineering Human Stem Cell Lines with Inducible Gene Knockout using CRISPR/Cas9. Chen Y, Cao J, Xiong M, Petersen AJ, Dong Y, Tao Y, Huang CT, Du Z, Zhang SC. Cell Stem Cell. 2015 Jul 1. pii: S1934-5909(15)00261-1. doi: 10.1016/j.stem.2015.06.001. PubMed 26145478.
Backbone
  Vector backbone: Cas9 sgRNA vevctor
  Backbone manufacturer: Su-Chun Zhang (Addgene plasmid# 68463)
  Backbone size w/o insert (bp): 3952
  Vector type: Mammalian Expression, CRISPR
Growth in bacteria
  Bacterial resistance: Kanamycin, 50 μg/mL
  Growth temperature: 37°C
  Growth strain: Top10
  Copy number: High Copy
Gene/Insert
  Gene/Insert name: sgRNA targeting PAX6
  gRNA/shRNA sequence: GTAGATTTTGTATGCACTGC
  Species: H. sapiens (human)
  GenBank ID: NM_000280.4
  Entrez Gene: PAX6 (a.k.a. AN, AN1, AN2, ASGD5, D11S812E, FVH1, MGDA, WAGR)
  Promoter: U6
  Cloning method: Restriction Enzyme; 5′ cloning site BbsI (destroyed during cloning); 3′ cloning site BbsI (destroyed during cloning)
  Sequencing primers: 5′ T7; 3′ SP6
Terms and licenses: Academic/Nonprofit Terms; Industry Terms: Not Available to Industry
How to cite: PAX6 sgRNA2 was a gift from Su-Chun Zhang (Addgene plasmid # 68465 ; http://n2t.net/addgene:68465 ; RRID:Addgene_68465)
