[The description below was written by a language model from this plasmid's Addgene catalogue record and pLannotate feature annotations shown in this document.]
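Description:
PAX6 sgRNA2 is a small (about 4 kb) mammalian CRISPR guide-expression plasmid built by inserting a 20-nucleotide spacer against human PAX6 into a dedicated Cas9 sgRNA backbone. The spacer was cloned between two BbsI sites, both destroyed in the process, which places it directly downstream of the human U6 RNA polymerase III promoter and upstream of the Streptococcus pyogenes Cas9 guide RNA scaffold. In transfected cells, U6 drives transcription of a complete single guide RNA. No Cas9 coding sequence is annotated, so the nuclease has to be supplied from a separate source.

The feature table suggests the backbone derives from a TOPO/lacZα-ccdB type bacterial cloning vector. The U6-sgRNA cassette is flanked by partial attB1 and attB2 sites and sits between T7 and SP6 promoters, which serve as sequencing primer sites. It interrupts a lac promoter/operator region that leads into lacZα and ccdB fragments, and short lacI, Tn5 transposase and bom remnants are also present. Replication in E. coli relies on a high-copy ColE1/pUC-type origin. Selection is with kanamycin through the Tn5 aminoglycoside phosphotransferase (NeoR/KanR). A Sh ble bleomycin/Zeocin resistance gene is also annotated, downstream of an AmpR promoter fragment. No mammalian promoter is annotated for either marker, so the record does not support their use for selection in mammalian cells.

The stated purpose is targeting the PAX6 gene. The associated publication concerns engineering human stem cell lines with inducible CRISPR/Cas9 gene knockout, so this guide was presumably used to disrupt PAX6 in such lines. The name suggests it is one of several PAX6 guides from that work.
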