Features (pLannotate 1.2.2; 18 found; start..end, strand, type, name):
      2..94      +  CDS            lacI (fragment): lac repressor; lacI; The lac repressor binds to the lac operator to inhibit transcription in E. coli. This inhibition can be relieved by adding lactose or isopropyl-β-D-thiogalactopyranoside (IPTG).
    107..128     +  protein_bind   CAP binding site: CAP binding activates transcription in the presence of cAMP. E. coli catabolite activator protein
    143..173     +  promoter       lac promoter: promoter for the E. coli lac operon
    181..197     +  protein_bind   lac operator: The lac repressor binds to the lac operator to inhibit transcription in E. coli. This inhibition can be relieved by adding lactose or isopropyl-β-D-thiogalactopyranoside (IPTG). lac repressor encoded by lacI
    239..257     +  promoter       SP6 promoter: promoter for bacteriophage SP6 RNA polymerase
    345..366     +  protein_bind   attB2 (fragment): mutant version of attB; recombination site for the Gateway® BP reaction BP Clonase™
    378..453     -  misc_RNA       gRNA scaffold: guide RNA scaffold for the Streptococcus pyogenes CRISPR/Cas9 system
    482..722     -  promoter       U6 promoter: RNA polymerase III promoter for human U6 snRNA
    774..793     -  protein_bind   attB1 (fragment): mutant version of attB; recombination site for the Gateway® BP reaction BP Clonase™
    862..880     -  promoter       T7 promoter: promoter for bacteriophage T7 RNA polymerase
    883..1030    +  CDS            lacZα (fragment): LacZα fragment of β-galactosidase; lacZ fragment
   1040..1343    +  CDS            ccdB (fragment): CcdB, a bacterial toxin that poisons DNA gyrase; ccdB; Plasmids containing the ccdB gene cannot be propagated in standard E. coli strains.
   1391..1660    +  CDS            tnpA (fragment): TN5P_ECOLX - Also known as tnp. Experimental evidence at protein level: Swiss-Prot protein existence level 1. Mediates transposition of transposon Tn5 by a 'cut and paste' mechanism. First, the monomeric transposase binds the 19 bp inverted DNA repeats flanking the transposon. Then, dimerization of the DNA- bound transposase creates a synaptic DNA complex. After nicking of the first DNA strand, excision of the transposon proceeds through a series of intermediates. The transposase then mediates the insertion of the transposon at a new site by strand transfer. The activity of the wild- type tran
   1692..2486    +  CDS            NeoR/KanR: aminoglycoside phosphotransferase from Tn5; aph(3')-II (or nptII); confers resistance to neomycin, kanamycin, and G418 (Geneticin®)
   2507..2558    -  misc_feature   bom (fragment): basis of mobility region from pBR322
   2585..2673    +  promoter       AmpR promoter (fragment): bla
   2693..3067    +  CDS            BleoR: antibiotic-binding protein; Sh ble from Streptoalloteichus hindustanus; confers resistance to bleomycin, phleomycin, and Zeocin™
   3205..3793    +  rep_origin     ori: high-copy-number ColE1/pMB1/pBR322/pUC origin of replication
>Addgene plasmid #68465 | PAX6 sgRNA2 | addgene full sequence | sequence record 123080 | Addgene assembled sequence
AGCGCCCAATACGCAAACCGCCTCTCCCCGCGCGTTGGCCGATTCATTAATGCAGCTGGCACGACAGGTT
TCCCGACTGGAAAGCGGGCAGTGAGCGCAACGCAATTAATGTGAGTTAGCTCACTCATTAGGCACCCCAG
GCTTTACACTTTATGCTTCCGGCTCGTATGTTGTGTGGAATTGTGAGCGGATAACAATTTCACACAGGAA
ACAGCTATGACCATGATTACGCCAAGCTATTTAGGTGACACTATAGAATACTCAAGCTATGCATCAAGCT
TGGTACCGAGCTCGGATCCACTAGTAACGGCCGCCAGTGTGCTGGAATTCGCCCTTTAATGCCAACTTTG
TACAAGAAAGCTGGGTCTAGAAAAAAAGCACCGACTCGGTGCCACTTTTTCAAGTTGATAACGGACTAGC
CTTATTTTAACTTGCTATTTCTAGCTCTAAAACGCAGTGCATACAAAATCTACGGTGTTTCGTCCTTTCC
ACAAGATATATAAAGCCAAGAAATCGAAATACTTTCAAGTTACGGTAAGCATATGATAGTCCATTTTAAA
ACATAATTTTAAAACTGCAAACTACCCAAGAAATTATTACTTTCTACGTCACGTATTTTGTACTAATATC
TTTGTGTTTACAGTCAAATTAATTCTAATTATCTCTCTAACAGCCTTGTATCGTATATGCAAATATGAAG
GAATCATGGGAAATAGGCCCTCTTCCTGCCCGACCTTGGTACCGGATCCAGTCGACTGAATTGGTTCCTT
TAAAGCCTGCTTTTTTGTACAAAGGGCGAATTCTGCAGATATCCATCACACTGGCGGCCGCTCGAGCATG
CATCTAGAGGGCCCAATTCGCCCTATAGTGAGTCGTATTACAATTCACTGGCCGTCGTTTTACAACGTCG
TGACTGGGAAAACCCTGGCGTTACCCAACTTAATCGCCTTGCAGCACATCCCCCTTTCGCCAGCTGGCGT
AATAGCGAAGAGGCCCGCACCGATCGCCCTTCCCAACAGTTGCGCAGCCTATACGTACGGCAGTTTAAGG
TTTACACCTATAAAAGAGAGAGCCGTTATCGTCTGTTTGTGGATGTACAGAGTGATATTATTGACACGCC
GGGGCGACGGATGGTGATCCCCCTGGCCAGTGCACGTCTGCTGTCAGATAAAGTCTCCCGTGAACTTTAC
CCGGTGGTGCATATCGGGGATGAAAGCTGGCGCATGATGACCACCGATATGGCCAGTGTGCCGGTCTCCG
TTATCGGGGAAGAAGTGGCTGATCTCAGCCACCGCGAAAATGACATCAAAAACGCCATTAACCTGATGTT
CTGGGGAATATAAATGTCAGGCATGAGATTATCAAAAAGGATCTTCACCTAGATCCTTTTCACGTAGAAA
GCCAGTCCGCAGAAACGGTGCTGACCCCGGATGAATGTCAGCTACTGGGCTATCTGGACAAGGGAAAACG
CAAGCGCAAAGAGAAAGCAGGTAGCTTGCAGTGGGCTTACATGGCGATAGCTAGACTGGGCGGTTTTATG
GACAGCAAGCGAACCGGAATTGCCAGCTGGGGCGCCCTCTGGTAAGGTTGGGAAGCCCTGCAAAGTAAAC
TGGATGGCTTTCTCGCCGCCAAGGATCTGATGGCGCAGGGGATCAAGCTCTGATCAAGAGACAGGATGAG
GATCGTTTCGCATGATTGAACAAGATGGATTGCACGCAGGTTCTCCGGCCGCTTGGGTGGAGAGGCTATT
CGGCTATGACTGGGCACAACAGACAATCGGCTGCTCTGATGCCGCCGTGTTCCGGCTGTCAGCGCAGGGG
CGCCCGGTTCTTTTTGTCAAGACCGACCTGTCCGGTGCCCTGAATGAACTGCAAGACGAGGCAGCGCGGC
TATCGTGGCTGGCCACGACGGGCGTTCCTTGCGCAGCTGTGCTCGACGTTGTCACTGAAGCGGGAAGGGA
CTGGCTGCTATTGGGCGAAGTGCCGGGGCAGGATCTCCTGTCATCTCACCTTGCTCCTGCCGAGAAAGTA
TCCATCATGGCTGATGCAATGCGGCGGCTGCATACGCTTGATCCGGCTACCTGCCCATTCGACCACCAAG
CGAAACATCGCATCGAGCGAGCACGTACTCGGATGGAAGCCGGTCTTGTCGATCAGGATGATCTGGACGA
AGAGCATCAGGGGCTCGCGCCAGCCGAACTGTTCGCCAGGCTCAAGGCGAGCATGCCCGACGGCGAGGAT
CTCGTCGTGACCCATGGCGATGCCTGCTTGCCGAATATCATGGTGGAAAATGGCCGCTTTTCTGGATTCA
TCGACTGTGGCCGGCTGGGTGTGGCGGACCGCTATCAGGACATAGCGTTGGCTACCCGTGATATTGCTGA
AGAGCTTGGCGGCGAATGGGCTGACCGCTTCCTCGTGCTTTACGGTATCGCCGCTCCCGATTCGCAGCGC
ATCGCCTTCTATCGCCTTCTTGACGAGTTCTTCTGAATTATTAACGCTTACAATTTCCTGATGCGGTATT
TTCTCCTTACGCATCTGTGCGGTATTTCACACCGCATACAGGTGGCACTTTTCGGGGAAATGTGCGCGGA
ACCCCTATTTGTTTATTTTTCTAAATACATTCAAATATGTATCCGCTCATGAGACAATAACCCTGATAAA
TGCTTCAATAATAGCACGTGAGGAGGGCCACCATGGCCAAGTTGACCAGTGCCGTTCCGGTGCTCACCGC
GCGCGACGTCGCCGGAGCGGTCGAGTTCTGGACCGACCGGCTCGGGTTCTCCCGGGACTTCGTGGAGGAC
GACTTCGCCGGTGTGGTCCGGGACGACGTGACCCTGTTCATCAGCGCGGTCCAGGACCAGGTGGTGCCGG
ACAACACCCTGGCCTGGGTGTGGGTGCGCGGCCTGGACGAGCTGTACGCCGAGTGGTCGGAGGTCGTGTC
CACGAACTTCCGGGACGCCTCCGGGCCGGCCATGACCGAGATCGGCGAGCAGCCGTGGGGGCGGGAGTTC
GCCCTGCGCGACCCGGCCGGCAACTGCGTGCACTTCGTGGCCGAGGAGCAGGACTGACACGTGCTAAAAC
TTCATTTTTAATTTAAAAGGATCTAGGTGAAGATCCTTTTTGATAATCTCATGACCAAAATCCCTTAACG
TGAGTTTTCGTTCCACTGAGCGTCAGACCCCGTAGAAAAGATCAAAGGATCTTCTTGAGATCCTTTTTTT
CTGCGCGTAATCTGCTGCTTGCAAACAAAAAAACCACCGCTACCAGCGGTGGTTTGTTTGCCGGATCAAG
AGCTACCAACTCTTTTTCCGAAGGTAACTGGCTTCAGCAGAGCGCAGATACCAAATACTGTCCTTCTAGT
GTAGCCGTAGTTAGGCCACCACTTCAAGAACTCTGTAGCACCGCCTACATACCTCGCTCTGCTAATCCTG
TTACCAGTGGCTGCTGCCAGTGGCGATAAGTCGTGTCTTACCGGGTTGGACTCAAGACGATAGTTACCGG
ATAAGGCGCAGCGGTCGGGCTGAACGGGGGGTTCGTGCACACAGCCCAGCTTGGAGCGAACGACCTACAC
CGAACTGAGATACCTACAGCGTGAGCTATGAGAAAGCGCCACGCTTCCCGAAGGGAGAAAGGCGGACAGG
TATCCGGTAAGCGGCAGGGTCGGAACAGGAGAGCGCACGAGGGAGCTTCCAGGGGGAAACGCCTGGTATC
TTTATAGTCCTGTCGGGTTTCGCCACCTCTGACTTGAGCGTCGATTTTTGTGATGCTCGTCAGGGGGGCG
GAGCCTATGGAAAAACGCCAGCAACGCGGCCTTTTTACGGTTCCTGGGCTTTTGCTGGCCTTTTGCTCAC
ATGTTCTTTCCTGCGTTATCCCCTGATTCTGTGGATAACCGTATTACCGCCTTTGAGTGAGCTGATACCG
CTCGCCGCAGCCGAACGACCGAGCGCAGCGAGTCAGTGAGCGAGGAAGCGGAAG
