>Addgene plasmid #68465 | PAX6 sgRNA2 | depositor partial sequence | sequence record 120250 | PAX6 sgRNA2 sequence 455 bps
TGTACAAAAAAGCAGGCTTTAAAGGAACCAATTCAGTCGACTGGATCCGGTACCAAGGTCGGGCAGGAAG
AGGGCCTATTTCCCATGATTCCTTCATATTTGCATATACGATACAAGGCTGTTAGAGAGATAATTAGAAT
TAATTTGACTGTAAACACAAAGATATTAGTACAAAATACGTGACGTAGAAAGTAATAATTTCTTGGGTAG
TTTGCAGTTTTAAAATTATGTTTTAAAATGGACTATCATATGCTTACCGTAACTTGAAAGTATTTCGATT
TCTTGGCTTTATATATCTTGTGGAAAGGACGAAACACCGTAGATTTTGTATGCACTGCGTTTTAGAGCTA
GAAATAGCAAGTTAAAATAAGGCTAGTCCGTTATCAACTTGAAAAAGTGGCACCGAGTCGGTGCTTTTTT
TCTAGACCCAGCTTTCTTGTACAAAGTTGGCATTA
