>Addgene plasmid #68465 | PAX6 sgRNA2 | addgene partial sequence | sequence record 123079 | T7 5'-TAATACGACTCACTATAGGG-3'
GCTCGAGCGGCCGCCAGTGTGATGGATATCTGCAGAATTCGCCCTTTGTACAAAAAAGCAGGCTTTAAAG
GAACCAATTCAGTCGACTGGATCCGGTACCAAGGTCGGGCAGGAAGAGGGCCTATTTCCCATGATTCCTT
CATATTTGCATATACGATACAAGGCTGTTAGAGAGATAATTAGAATTAATTTGACTGTAAACACAAAGAT
ATTAGTACAAAATACGTGACGTAGAAAGTAATAATTTCTTGGGTAGTTTGCAGTTTTAAAATTATGTTTT
AAAATGGACTATCATATGCTTACCGTAACTTGAAAGTATTTCGATTTCTTGGCTTTATATATCTTGTGGA
AAGGACGAAACACCGTAGATTTTGTATGCACTGCGTTTTAGAGCTAGAAATAGCAAGTTAAAATAAGGCT
AGTCCGTTATCAACTTGAAAAAGTGGCACCGAGTCGGTGCTTTTTTTCTAGACCCAGCTTTCTTGTACAA
AGTTGGCATTAAAGGGCGAATTCCAGCACACTGGCGGCCGTTACTAGTGGATCCGAGCTCGGTACCAAGC
TTGATGCATAGCTTGAGTATTCTATAGTGTCACCTAAATAGCTTGGCGTAATCATGGTCATAGCTGTTTC
CTGTGTGAAATTGTTATCCGCTCACAATTCCACACAACATACGAGCCGGAAGCATAAAGTGTAAAGCCTG
GGGTGCCTAATGAGTGAGCTAACTCACATTAATTGCGTTGCGCTCACTGCCCGCTTTCCAGTCGGGAAAC
CTGTCGTGCCAGCTGCATTAATGAATCGGCCAACGCGCGGGGAGAGGCGGTTTGCGTATTGGGCGCTCTT
CCGCTTCCTCGCTCACTGACTCGCTGCGCTCGGTCGTTCGGCTGCGGCGAGCGGTATCAGCTCACTCAAA
GGCGGTAATACGGTTATCCACAGAATCAGGGGATAAC
